Addgene plasmid #40210: pExodus CMV.Trex2
Purpose: Mammalian expression of codon-optimized Trex2.
Depositing lab: Andrew Scharenberg. Depositing organization: University of Washington. Publication: Coupling endonucleases with DNA end-processing enzymes to drive gene disruption. Certo MT, Gwiazda KS, Kuhar R, Sather B, Curinga G, Mandt T, Brault M, Lambert AR, Baxter SK, Jacoby K, Ryu BY, Kiem HP, Gouble A, Paques F, Rawlings DJ, Scharenberg AM. Nat Methods. 2012 Oct;9(10):973-5. doi: 10.1038/nmeth.2177. Epub 2012 Sep 2. PubMed 22941364.
Backbone
  Vector backbone: pUC
  Backbone manufacturer: In-house
  Backbone size w/o insert (bp): 4389
  Total vector size (bp): 5100
  Modifications to backbone: Multiple cloning site, CMV and T7 promoters
  Vector type: Mammalian Expression, Bacterial Expression
Growth in bacteria
  Bacterial resistance: Ampicillin, 100 μg/mL
  Growth temperature: 37°C
  Growth strain: DH5alpha
  Copy number: High Copy
Gene/Insert
  Gene/Insert name: Three prime repair exonuclease 2 (alt name: Trex2)
  Species: M. musculus (mouse)
  Insert size (bp): 711
  Entrez Gene: Trex2
  Promoter: CMV and T7
  Cloning method: Restriction Enzyme; 5′ cloning site Nhe1 (not destroyed); 3′ cloning site EcoR1 (not destroyed)
  Sequencing primers: 5′ T7 FP; 3′ BGH RP
Resource information
  A portion of this plasmid was derived from a plasmid made by: We received the Trex2 ORF-containing construct from the laboratory of Daniel Stetson, University of Washington
Terms and licenses: Academic/Nonprofit Terms; Industry Terms: Not Available to Industry
How to cite: pExodus CMV.Trex2 was a gift from Andrew Scharenberg (Addgene plasmid # 40210 ; http://n2t.net/addgene:40210 ; RRID:Addgene_40210)
