[The description below was written by a language model from this plasmid's Addgene catalogue record and pLannotate feature annotations shown in this document.]
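Description:
pExodus CMV.Trex2 is a 5.1 kb, pUC-derived, high-copy plasmid for expressing a codon-optimized mouse Trex2 (three prime repair exonuclease 2) open reading frame in mammalian cells. It replicates in E. coli through the ColE1/pUC-type origin and is selected with ampicillin via the β-lactamase gene and its native promoter. An f1 phage origin is also present. The backbone was built in-house and modified to carry a multiple cloning site together with CMV and T7 promoters.

The roughly 0.7 kb Trex2 coding sequence sits between retained NheI and EcoRI sites. It lies downstream of the human cytomegalovirus immediate-early enhancer and promoter and upstream of the bovine growth hormone polyadenylation signal, giving a strong constitutive transcription unit for transient transfection. A T7 promoter lies between the CMV promoter and the start of the ORF, so the same insert can be transcribed by T7 RNA polymerase, which fits the additional "bacterial expression" classification in the record. No epitope tag or reporter is annotated on the insert.

Downstream of the cassette, the annotation finds only short fragments of the SV40 early promoter, NeoR/KanR and ble, followed by an SV40 poly(A) signal. The G418 selection cassette typical of related vectors therefore appears to be truncated, and no intact mammalian selection marker is evident. Other small hits (an HIV-1 LTR fragment, lac promoter/operator, a lacI fragment and bom) look like backbone remnants.

Trex2 is a 3′ exonuclease acting on double-stranded DNA ends. According to the associated publication title, the plasmid was used to couple DNA end-processing enzymes with site-specific endonucleases to drive gene disruption.
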