Features (pLannotate 1.2.2; 20 found; start..end, strand, type, name):
     28..80      -  misc_feature   bom (fragment): basis of mobility region from pBR322
    235..614     +  enhancer       CMV enhancer: human cytomegalovirus immediate early enhancer
    615..818     +  promoter       CMV promoter: human cytomegalovirus (CMV) immediate early promoter
    814..847     +  LTR            5' LTR (truncated) (fragment): truncated 5' long terminal repeat (LTR) from HIV-1
    863..881     +  promoter       T7 promoter: promoter for bacteriophage T7 RNA polymerase
    901..1608    +  CDS            Trex2: TREX2_MOUSE - Experimental evidence at protein level: Swiss-Prot protein existence level 1. Exonuclease with a preference for double-stranded DNA with mismatched 3' termini. May play a role in DNA repair. From Mus musculus (Mouse).
   1686..1910    +  polyA_signal   bGH poly(A) signal: bovine growth hormone polyadenylation signal
   1914..1935    +  promoter       SV40 promoter (fragment): SV40 enhancer and early promoter
   1956..2384    +  rep_origin     f1 ori (sequence partly withheld): f1 bacteriophage origin of replication; arrow indicates direction of (+) strand synthesis
   2389..2457    +  promoter       SV40 promoter (fragment): SV40 enhancer and early promoter
   2458..2602    +  CDS            NeoR/KanR (fragment): aminoglycoside phosphotransferase confers resistance to neomycin, kanamycin, and G418 (Geneticin®)
   2623..2781    +  CDS            ble (fragment): BLE_KLEPN - Experimental evidence at protein level: Swiss-Prot protein existence level 1. Binding protein with a strong affinity to the bleomycin family of antibiotics. Binds to CL990; an antimitotic-antibiotic compound. From Klebsiella pneumoniae.
   2776..2897    +  polyA_signal   SV40 poly(A) signal: SV40 polyadenylation signal
   2970..2986    -  protein_bind   lac operator: The lac repressor binds to the lac operator to inhibit transcription in E. coli. This inhibition can be relieved by adding lactose or isopropyl-β-D-thiogalactopyranoside (IPTG). lac repressor encoded by lacI
   2994..3024    -  promoter       lac promoter: promoter for the E. coli lac operon
   3039..3060    -  protein_bind   CAP binding site: CAP binding activates transcription in the presence of cAMP. E. coli catabolite activator protein
   3073..3165    -  CDS            lacI (fragment): lac repressor; lacI; The lac repressor binds to the lac operator to inhibit transcription in E. coli. This inhibition can be relieved by adding lactose or isopropyl-β-D-thiogalactopyranoside (IPTG).
   3348..3933    -  rep_origin     ori: high-copy-number ColE1/pMB1/pBR322/pUC origin of replication
   4104..4964    -  CDS            AmpR: β-lactamase; bla; confers resistance to ampicillin, carbenicillin, and related antibiotics
   4965..5069    -  promoter       AmpR promoter: bla
>Addgene plasmid #40210 | pExodus CMV.Trex2 | depositor full sequence | sequence record 51318 | pExodus CMV.Trex2 sequence 5100 bps
GACGGATCGGGAGATCTCCCGATCCCCTATGGTGCACTCTCAGTACAATCTGCTCTGATGCCGCATAGTT
AAGCCAGTATCTGCTCCCTGCTTGTGTGTTGGAGGTCGCTGAGTAGTGCGCGAGCAAAATTTAAGCTACA
ACAAGGCAAGGCTTGACCGACAATTGCATGAAGAATCTGCTTAGGGTTAGGCGTTTTGCGCTGCTTCGCG
ATGTACGGGCCAGATATACGCGTTGACATTGATTATTGACTAGTTATTAATAGTAATCAATTACGGGGTC
ATTAGTTCATAGCCCATATATGGAGTTCCGCGTTACATAACTTACGGTAAATGGCCCGCCTGGCTGACCG
CCCAACGACCCCCGCCCATTGACGTCAATAATGACGTATGTTCCCATAGTAACGCCAATAGGGACTTTCC
ATTGACGTCAATGGGTGGAGTATTTACGGTAAACTGCCCACTTGGCAGTACATCAAGTGTATCATATGCC
AAGTACGCCCCCTATTGACGTCAATGACGGTAAATGGCCCGCCTGGCATTATGCCCAGTACATGACCTTA
TGGGACTTTCCTACTTGGCAGTACATCTACGTATTAGTCATCGCTATTACCATGGTGATGCGGTTTTGGC
AGTACATCAATGGGCGTGGATAGCGGTTTGACTCACGGGGATTTCCAAGTCTCCACCCCATTGACGTCAA
TGGGAGTTTGTTTTGGCACCAAAATCAACGGGACTTTCCAAAATGTCGTAACAACTCCGCCCCATTGACG
CAAATGGGCGGTAGGCGTGTACGGTGGGAGGTCTATATAAGCAGAGCTCTCTGGCTAACTAGAGAACCCA
CTGCTTACTGGCTTATCGAAATTAATACGACTCACTATAGGGAGACCCAAGCTGGCTAGCATGTCTGAGC
CACCTCGGGCTGAGACCTTTGTATTCCTGGACCTAGAAGCCACTGGGCTCCCAAACATGGACCCTGAGAT
TGCAGAGATATCCCTTTTTGCTGTTCACCGCTCTTCCCTGGAGAACCCAGAACGGGATGATTCTGGTTCC
TTGGTGCTGCCCCGTGTTCTGGACAAGCTCACACTGTGCATGTGCCCGGAGCGCCCCTTTACTGCCAAGG
CCAGTGAGATTACTGGTTTGAGCAGCGAAAGCCTGATGCACTGCGGGAAGGCTGGTTTCAATGGCGCTGT
GGTAAGGACACTGCAGGGCTTCCTAAGCCGCCAGGAGGGCCCCATCTGCCTTGTGGCCCACAATGGCTTC
GATTATGACTTCCCACTGCTGTGCACGGAGCTACAACGTCTGGGTGCCCATCTGCCCCAAGACACTGTCT
GCCTGGACACACTGCCTGCATTGCGGGGCCTGGACCGTGCTCACAGCCACGGCACCAGGGCTCAAGGCCG
CAAAAGCTACAGCCTGGCCAGTCTCTTCCACCGCTACTTCCAGGCTGAACCCAGTGCTGCCCATTCAGCA
GAAGGTGATGTGCACACCCTGCTTCTGATCTTCCTGCATCGTGCTCCTGAGCTGCTCGCCTGGGCAGATG
AGCAGGCCCGCAGCTGGGCTCATATTGAGCCCATGTACGTGCCACCTGATGGTCCAAGCCTCGAAGCCTG
AATTCTGCAGATATCCAGCACAGTGGCGGCCGCTCGAGTCTAGAGGGCCCGTTTAAACCCGCTGATCAGC
CTCGACTGTGCCTTCTAGTTGCCAGCCATCTGTTGTTTGCCCCTCCCCCGTGCCTTCCTTGACCCTGGAA
GGTGCCACTCCCACTGTCCTTTCCTAATAAAATGAGGAAATTGCATCGCATTGTCTGAGTAGGTGTCATT
CTATTCTGGGGGGTGGGGTGGGGCAGGACAGCAAGGGGGAGGATTGGGAAGACAATAGCAGGCATGCTGG
GGATGCGGTGGGCTCTATGGCTTCTGAGGCGGAAAGAACCAGCTGGGGCTCTAGGGGGTATCCCC
[124 nt withheld, positions 1956-2079]
C
[91 nt withheld, positions 2081-2171]
A
[49 nt withheld, positions 2173-2221]
CCTTTGACGTTGGAGTCCACGTTCTTT
[37 nt withheld, positions 2249-2285]
ACCCTATCTCGGTCTATTCTTTTGATTTATAAGGGATTTTGCCGATTTCGGCCTATTGGTTAAAAAATGA
GCTGATTTAACAAAAATTTAACGCGAATTAATTCTGTGGAATGTGTGTCAGTTAGGGTGTGGAAAGTCCC
CAGGCTCCCCAGCAGGCAGAAGTATGCAAAGCCTATCAGGACATAGCGTTGGCTACCCGTGATATTGCTG
AAGAGCTTGGCGGCGAATGGGCTGACCGCTTCCTCGTGCTTTACGGTATCGCCGCTCCCGATTCGCAGCG
CATCGCCTTCTATCGCCTTCTTGACGAGTTCTTCTGAGCGGGACTCTGGGGTTCGAAATGACCGACCAAG
CGACGCCCAACCTGCCATCACGAGATTTCGATTCCACCGCCGCCTTCTATGAAAGGTTGGGCTTCGGAAT
CGTTTTCCGGGACGCCGGCTGGATGATCCTCCAGCGCGGGGATCTCATGCTGGAGTTCTTCGCCCACCCC
AACTTGTTTATTGCAGCTTATAATGGTTACAAATAAAGCAATAGCATCACAAATTTCACAAATAAAGCAT
TTTTTTCACTGCATTCTAGTTGTGGTTTGTCCAAACTCATCAATGTATCTTATCATGTCTGTATACCGTC
GACCTCTAGCTAGAGCTTGGCGTAATCATGGTCATAGCTGTTTCCTGTGTGAAATTGTTATCCGCTCACA
ATTCCACACAACATACGAGCCGGAAGCATAAAGTGTAAAGCCTGGGGTGCCTAATGAGTGAGCTAACTCA
CATTAATTGCGTTGCGCTCACTGCCCGCTTTCCAGTCGGGAAACCTGTCGTGCCAGCTGCATTAATGAAT
CGGCCAACGCGCGGGGAGAGGCGGTTTGCGTATTGGGCGCTCTTCCGCTTCCTCGCTCACTGACTCGCTG
CGCTCGGTCGTTCGGCTGCGGCGAGCGGTATCAGCTCACTCAAAGGCGGTAATACGGTTATCCACAGAAT
CAGGGGATAACGCAGGAAAGAACATGTGAGCAAAAGGCCAGCAAAAGGCCAGGAACCGTAAAAAGGCCGC
GTTGCTGGCGTTTTTCCATAGGCTCCGCCCCCCTGACGAGCATCACAAAAATCGACGCTCAAGTCAGAGG
TGGCGAAACCCGACAGGACTATAAAGATACCAGGCGTTTCCCCCTGGAAGCTCCCTCGTGCGCTCTCCTG
TTCCGACCCTGCCGCTTACCGGATACCTGTCCGCCTTTCTCCCTTCGGGAAGCGTGGCGCTTTCTCATAG
CTCACGCTGTAGGTATCTCAGTTCGGTGTAGGTCGTTCGCTCCAAGCTGGGCTGTGTGCACGAACCCCCC
GTTCAGCCCGACCGCTGCGCCTTATCCGGTAACTATCGTCTTGAGTCCAACCCGGTAAGACACGACTTAT
CGCCACTGGCAGCAGCCACTGGTAACAGGATTAGCAGAGCGAGGTATGTAGGCGGTGCTACAGAGTTCTT
GAAGTGGTGGCCTAACTACGGCTACACTAGAAGAACAGTATTTGGTATCTGCGCTCTGCTGAAGCCAGTT
ACCTTCGGAAAAAGAGTTGGTAGCTCTTGATCCGGCAAACAAACCACCGCTGGTAGCGGTTTTTTTGTTT
GCAAGCAGCAGATTACGCGCAGAAAAAAAGGATCTCAAGAAGATCCTTTGATCTTTTCTACGGGGTCTGA
CGCTCAGTGGAACGAAAACTCACGTTAAGGGATTTTGGTCATGAGATTATCAAAAAGGATCTTCACCTAG
ATCCTTTTAAATTAAAAATGAAGTTTTAAATCAATCTAAAGTATATATGAGTAAACTTGGTCTGACAGTT
ACCAATGCTTAATCAGTGAGGCACCTATCTCAGCGATCTGTCTATTTCGTTCATCCATAGTTGCCTGACT
CCCCGTCGTGTAGATAACTACGATACGGGAGGGCTTACCATCTGGCCCCAGTGCTGCAATGATACCGCGA
GACCCACGCTCACCGGCTCCAGATTTATCAGCAATAAACCAGCCAGCCGGAAGGGCCGAGCGCAGAAGTG
GTCCTGCAACTTTATCCGCCTCCATCCAGTCTATTAATTGTTGCCGGGAAGCTAGAGTAAGTAGTTCGCC
AGTTAATAGTTTGCGCAACGTTGTTGCCATTGCTACAGGCATCGTGGTGTCACGCTCGTCGTTTGGTATG
GCTTCATTCAGCTCCGGTTCCCAACGATCAAGGCGAGTTACATGATCCCCCATGTTGTGCAAAAAAGCGG
TTAGCTCCTTCGGTCCTCCGATCGTTGTCAGAAGTAAGTTGGCCGCAGTGTTATCACTCATGGTTATGGC
AGCACTGCATAATTCTCTTACTGTCATGCCATCCGTAAGATGCTTTTCTGTGACTGGTGAGTACTCAACC
AAGTCATTCTGAGAATAGTGTATGCGGCGACCGAGTTGCTCTTGCCCGGCGTCAATACGGGATAATACCG
CGCCACATAGCAGAACTTTAAAAGTGCTCATCATTGGAAAACGTTCTTCGGGGCGAAAACTCTCAAGGAT
CTTACCGCTGTTGAGATCCAGTTCGATGTAACCCACTCGTGCACCCAACTGATCTTCAGCATCTTTTACT
TTCACCAGCGTTTCTGGGTGAGCAAAAACAGGAAGGCAAAATGCCGCAAAAAAGGGAATAAGGGCGACAC
GGAAATGTTGAATACTCATACTCTTCCTTTTTCAATATTATTGAAGCATTTATCAGGGTTATTGTCTCAT
GAGCGGATACATATTTGAATGTATTTAGAAAAATAAACAAATAGGGGTTCCGCGCACATTTCCCCGAAAA
GTGCCACCTGACGTC
