>Addgene plasmid #40210 | pExodus CMV.Trex2 | addgene partial sequence | sequence record 53876 | CMV-F 5'-CGCAAATGGGCGGTAGGCGTG-3'
GCTACTAGAGAACCCACTGCTTACTGGCTTATCGAAATTAATACGACTCACTATAGGGAGACCCAAGCTG
GCTAGCATGTCTGAGCCACCTCGGGCTGAGACCTTTGTATTCCTGGACCTAGAAGCCACTGGGCTCCCAA
ACATGGACCCTGAGATTGCAGAGATATCCCTTTTTGCTGTTCACCGCTCTTCCCTGGAGAACCCAGAACG
GGATGATTCTGGTTCCTTGGTGCTGCCCCGTGTTCTGGACAAGCTCACACTGTGCATGTGCCCGGAGCGC
CCCTTTACTGCCAAGGCCAGTGAGATTACTGGTTTGAGCAGCGAAAGCCTGATGCACTGCGGGAAGGCTG
GTTTCAATGGCGCTGTGGTAAGGACACTGCAGGGCTTCCTAAGCCGCCAGGAGGGCCCCATCTGCCTTGT
GGCCCACAATGGCTTCGATTATGACTTCCCACTGCTGTGCACGGAGCTACAACGTCTGGGTGCCCATCTG
CCCCAAGACACTGTCTGCCTGGACACACTGCCTGCATTGCGGGGCCTGGACCGTGCTCACAGCCACGGCA
CCAGGGCTCAAGGCCGCAAAAGCTACAGCCTGGCCAGTCTCTTCCACCGCTACTTCCAGGCTGAACCCAG
TGCTGCCCATTCAGCAGAAGGTGATGTGCACACCCTGCTTCTGATCTTCCTGCATCGTGCTCCTGAGCTG
CTCGCCTGGGCAGATGAGCAGGCCCGCAGCTGGGCTCATATTGAGCCCATGTACGTGCCACCTGATGGTC
CAAGCCTCGAAGCCTGAATTCTGCA
